>Addgene plasmid #223934 | HCT134_rAAV-eHGT_1501m-minBglobin-SYFP2-WPRE3-BGHpA | addgene full sequence | sequence record 445763 | Addgene NGS Result
CCTGCAGGCAGCTGCGCGCTCGCTCGCTCACTGAGGCCGCCCGGGCGTCGGGCGACCTTTGGTCGCCCGG
CCTCAGTGAGCGAGCGAGCGCGCAGAGAGGGAGTGGCCAACTCCATCACTAGGGGTTCCTGCGGCCGCAC
GCGTGGTCCTTGTAAGTCCTGTAATATTAATTTGTGTTGATCCTAGTCACAATGAATGTTGTCAGTCAGT
AGACTGACAGTCTAGTTAGTTCCTATCCCTCTGTAGTATGAGGGCTGGGCTGTCTAAACATAACCAGCCA
TCCTGGCCAACTTCTGGCTGGGAGTGATGAACTCCCGGGGGCCCTTCCTGTGGCATAAAGTCCGATTCCC
CAGGTTTTCCCTGTTTCCCAAAGGCCAGAACTTTTTTTTAAAGAAGAATTTTAGGAAGCCTCAGTTTCAC
AACCCTAATTTTTACAATGGAAACTTTTTTGTTTCCTGGGGCCCAGTGAAACCTTAATTTTAATAGGTCA
CAGTGCAGGAGACAGTCCATTTGGCAACAGTGTCTGTGGCTTCTGCTTTCTCGACCTGGATGTACTGAAT
CCATGGTGTAATGCCAGTTGTCTTCACAGCCATAGGAGTAGAAAGAATCACTGTGTAGGGTCCTGTCCAA
GTTGTTTTCAGTGCCCTTTAGGGCAGCCACTTGACTTGAACAAATAGAAACTGGTGGTGAACTTGGAGGT
TGGCTGGGTCTCTCAGCTAGTCCAAGACTGAGGGTCTATAGTGACTGGACAGAGGAATAGTCAGAGAGTT
CTGTCAACTGCTGGTCTCTGAGCTCGAGAAACAGTGGGGGAGGTCTTCCAAATATAATCTCATAGGGAGT
AAGTCCCTCCCCATATGGGGTGAAACAGGTCTATGCAAAGCAAAGGAAGGAGGCCTATCCACCCCTCTCA
TTGGACACTAATGAGAGTTTTGTTAGGGTTTCTTTTTATGTCCTGGTTATTCTTTTGACCTGGCCACAAC
TCTGAGGTCTGTATGCACAGTGAAGTTTTCAGGAGCTCGGGCTGGGCATAAAAGTCAGGGCAGAGCCATC
TATTGCTTACATTTGCTTCTGGGATCCAGATCTTTCGAAGCTAGCGCTACCGGTCGCCACCATGGTGAGC
AAGGGCGAGGAGCTGTTCACCGGGGTGGTGCCCATCCTGGTCGAGCTGGACGGCGACGTAAACGGCCACA
AGTTCAGCGTGTCCGGCGAGGGCGAGGGCGATGCCACCTACGGCAAGCTGACCCTGAAGCTGATCTGCAC
CACCGGCAAGCTGCCCGTGCCCTGGCCCACCCTCGTGACCACCCTGGGCTACGGCGTGCAGTGCTTCGCC
CGCTACCCCGACCACATGAAGCAGCACGACTTCTTCAAGTCCGCCATGCCCGAAGGCTACGTCCAGGAGC
GCACCATCTTCTTCAAGGACGACGGCAACTACAAGACCCGCGCCGAGGTGAAGTTCGAGGGCGACACCCT
GGTGAACCGCATCGAGCTGAAGGGCATCGACTTCAAGGAGGACGGCAACATCCTGGGGCACAAGCTGGAG
TACAACTACAACAGCCACAACGTCTATATCACCGCCGACAAGCAGAAGAACGGCATCAAGGCCAACTTCA
AGATCCGCCACAACATCGAGGACGGCGGCGTGCAGCTCGCCGACCACTACCAGCAGAACACCCCCATCGG
CGACGGCCCCGTGCTGCTGCCCGACAACCACTACCTGAGCTACCAGTCCAAGCTGAGCAAAGACCCCAAC
GAGAAGCGCGATCACATGGTCCTGCTGGAGTTCGTGACCGCCGCCGGGATCACTCTCGGCATGGACGAGC
TGTACAAGTAAGTCGACGGCGCGCCGCGGCCGCGAATTCGATATCATAATCAACCTCTGGATTACAAAAT
TTGTGAAAGATTGACTGGTATTCTTAACTATGTTGCTCCTTTTACGCTATGTGGATACGCTGCTTTAATG
CCTTTGTATCATGCTATTGCTTCCCGTATGGCTTTCATTTTCTCCTCCTTGTATAAATCCTGGTTAGTTC
TTGCCACGGCGGAACTCATCGCCGCCTGCCTTGCCCGCTGCTGGACAGGGGCTCGGCTGTTGGGCACTGA
CAATTCCGTGGCTCGAGAGATCTTCGACTGTGCCTTCTAGTTGCCAGCCATCTGTTGTTTGCCCCTCCCC
CGTGCCTTCCTTGACCCTGGAAGGTGCCACTCCCACTGTCCTTTCCTAATAAAATGAGGAAATTGCATCG
CATTGTCTGAGTAGGTGTCATTCTATTCTGGGGGGTGGGGTGGGGCAGGACAGCAAGGGGGAGGATTGGG
AAGACAATAGCAGGCATGAGATCTCACGTGCGGACCGAGCGGCCGCAGGAACCCCTAGTGATGGAGTTGG
CCACTCCCTCTCTGCGCGCTCGCTCGCTCACTGAGGCCGGGCGACCAAAGGTCGCCCGACGCCCGGGCTT
TGCCCGGGCGGCCTCAGTGAGCGAGCGAGCGCGCAGCTGCCTGCAGGGGCGCCTGATGCGGTATTTTCTC
CTTACGCATCTGTGCGGTATTTCACACCGCATA
[95 nt withheld, positions 2554-2648]
T
[46 nt withheld, positions 2650-2695]
C
[141 nt withheld, positions 2697-2837]
CCTTTGACGTTGGAGTCCACGTTCTTT
[37 nt withheld, positions 2865-2901]
ACTCTATCTCGGGCTATTCTTTTGATTTATAAGGGATTTTGCCGATTTCGGTCTATTGGTTAAAAAATGA
GCTGATTTAACAAAAATTTAACGCGAATTTTAACAAAATATTAACGTTTACAATTTTATGGTGCACTCTC
AGTACAATCTGCTCTGATGCCGCATAGTTAAGCCAGCCCCGACACCCGCCAACACCCGCTGACGCGCCCT
GACGGGCTTGTCTGCTCCCGGCATCCGCTTACAGACAAGCTGTGACCGTCTCCGGGAGCTGCATGTGTCA
GAGGTTTTCACCGTCATCACCGAAACGCGCGAGACGAAAGGGCCTCGTGATACGCCTATTTTTATAGGTT
AATGTCATGATAATAATGGTTTCTTAGACGTCAGGTGGCACTTTTCGGGGAAATGTGCGCGGAACCCCTA
TTTGTTTATTTTTCTAAATACATTCAAATATGTATCCGCTCATGAGACAATAACCCTGATAAATGCTTCA
ATAATATTGAAAAAGGAAGAGTATGAGTATTCAACATTTCCGTGTCGCCCTTATTCCCTTTTTTGCGGCA
TTTTGCCTTCCTGTTTTTGCTCACCCAGAAACGCTGGTGAAAGTAAAAGATGCTGAAGATCAGTTGGGTG
CACGAGTGGGTTACATCGAACTGGATCTCAACAGCGGTAAGATCCTTGAGAGTTTTCGCCCCGAAGAACG
TTTTCCAATGATGAGCACTTTTAAAGTTCTGCTATGTGGCGCGGTATTATCCCGTATTGACGCCGGGCAA
GAGCAACTCGGTCGCCGCATACACTATTCTCAGAATGACTTGGTTGAGTACTCACCAGTCACAGAAAAGC
ATCTTACGGATGGCATGACAGTAAGAGAATTATGCAGTGCTGCCATAACCATGAGTGATAACACTGCGGC
CAACTTACTTCTGACAACGATCGGAGGACCGAAGGAGCTAACCGCTTTTTTGCACAACATGGGGGATCAT
GTAACTCGCCTTGATCGTTGGGAACCGGAGCTGAATGAAGCCATACCAAACGACGAGCGTGACACCACGA
TGCCTGTAGCAATGGCAACAACGTTGCGCAAACTATTAACTGGCGAACTACTTACTCTAGCTTCCCGGCA
ACAATTAATAGACTGGATGGAGGCGGATAAAGTTGCAGGACCACTTCTGCGCTCGGCCCTTCCGGCTGGC
TGGTTTATTGCTGATAAATCTGGAGCCGGTGAGCGTGGGTCTCGCGGTATCATTGCAGCACTGGGGCCAG
ATGGTAAGCCCTCCCGTATCGTAGTTATCTACACGACGGGGAGTCAGGCAACTATGGATGAACGAAATAG
ACAGATCGCTGAGATAGGTGCCTCACTGATTAAGCATTGGTAACTGTCAGACCAAGTTTACTCATATATA
CTTTAGATTGATTTAAAACTTCATTTTTAATTTAAAAGGATCTAGGTGAAGATCCTTTTTGATAATCTCA
TGACCAAAATCCCTTAACGTGAGTTTTCGTTCCACTGAGCGTCAGACCCCGTAGAAAAGATCAAAGGATC
TTCTTGAGATCCTTTTTTTCTGCGCGTAATCTGCTGCTTGCAAACAAAAAAACCACCGCTACCAGCGGTG
GTTTGTTTGCCGGATCAAGAGCTACCAACTCTTTTTCCGAAGGTAACTGGCTTCAGCAGAGCGCAGATAC
CAAATACTGTTCTTCTAGTGTAGCCGTAGTTAGGCCACCACTTCAAGAACTCTGTAGCACCGCCTACATA
CCTCGCTCTGCTAATCCTGTTACCAGTGGCTGCTGCCAGTGGCGATAAGTCGTGTCTTACCGGGTTGGAC
TCAAGACGATAGTTACCGGATAAGGCGCAGCGGTCGGGCTGAACGGGGGGTTCGTGCACACAGCCCAGCT
TGGAGCGAACGACCTACACCGAACTGAGATACCTACAGCGTGAGCTATGAGAAAGCGCCACGCTTCCCGA
AGGGAGAAAGGCGGACAGGTATCCGGTAAGCGGCAGGGTCGGAACAGGAGAGCGCACGAGGGAGCTTCCA
GGGGGAAACGCCTGGTATCTTTATAGTCCTGTCGGGTTTCGCCACCTCTGACTTGAGCGTCGATTTTTGT
GATGCTCGTCAGGGGGGCGGAGCCTATGGAAAAACGCCAGCAACGCGGCCTTTTTACGGTTCCTGGCCTT
TTGCTGGCCTTTTGCTCACATGT
Features (pLannotate 1.2.2; 14 found; start..end, strand, type, name):
     12..39      +  repeat_region  AAV2 ITR (fragment): inverted terminal repeat of adeno-associated virus serotype 2 inverted
     68..95      +  repeat_region  AAV2 ITR (fragment): inverted terminal repeat of adeno-associated virus serotype 2 inverted
   1112..1828    +  CDS            SYFP2: SYFP2 is a basic (constitutively fluorescent) yellow fluorescent protein published in 2006, derived from Aequorea victoria. It is reported to be a very rapidly-maturing monomer with moderate acid sensitivity.
   1868..2025    +  misc_feature   WPRE (fragment): woodchuck hepatitis virus posttranscriptional regulatory element
   2031..2111    +  misc_feature   WPRE (fragment): woodchuck hepatitis virus posttranscriptional regulatory element
   2128..2239    +  polyA_signal   bGH poly(A) signal: bovine growth hormone polyadenylation signal
   2357..2497    +  repeat_region  AAV2 ITR: inverted terminal repeat of adeno-associated virus serotype 2 inverted
   2502..2553    -  misc_feature   bom (fragment): basis of mobility region from pBR322
   2572..3027    +  rep_origin     f1 ori (sequence partly withheld): f1 bacteriophage origin of replication; arrow indicates direction of (+) strand synthesis
   3028..3077    -  misc_feature   bom (fragment): basis of mobility region from pBR322
   3179..3214    -  CDS            rop (fragment): Rop protein, which maintains plasmids at low copy number; rop
   3309..3413    +  promoter       AmpR promoter: bla
   3414..4274    +  CDS            AmpR: β-lactamase; bla; confers resistance to ampicillin, carbenicillin, and related antibiotics
   4445..5033    +  rep_origin     ori: high-copy-number ColE1/pMB1/pBR322/pUC origin of replication
