[The description below was written by a language model from this plasmid's Addgene catalogue record and pLannotate feature annotations shown in this document.]
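Description:
HCT134_rAAV-eHGT_1501m-minBglobin-SYFP2-WPRE3-BGHpA is a recombinant AAV transfer plasmid from the Allen Institute enhancer-AAV collection, built to express a yellow fluorescent reporter directly under the control of a candidate cell-type-specific enhancer. The sequenced plasmid is about 5.1 kb. It is propagated in E. coli through a high-copy ColE1/pUC-type origin with ampicillin selection (AmpR with its own bla promoter), and the backbone also carries an f1 phage origin plus small remnants of pBR322 bom and rop sequences. The recombination-deficient growth strain listed is a typical choice for keeping the repeat-rich ITRs intact.

The packaged cassette lies between AAV2 inverted terminal repeats. The right ITR is annotated in full, while the left one is detected only as two short fragments, which may simply reflect how difficult ITRs are to sequence and annotate. According to the construct name, the enhancer element eHGT_1501m sits upstream of a minimal beta-globin promoter. Neither part is annotated in the feature table, but the roughly 1 kb of unannotated sequence between the left ITR and the reporter is where they would be expected. A minimal promoter has little activity by itself, so expression of the SYFP2 coding sequence, a fast-maturing monomeric Aequorea-derived yellow fluorescent protein, should depend largely on the activity of the enhancer. Downstream, WPRE3, a shortened woodchuck posttranscriptional regulatory element (seen here as two WPRE fragments), boosts transcript stability and expression while saving packaging space, and a bovine growth hormone polyadenylation signal terminates the transcript.

The plasmid is used to produce AAV that labels cells directly, without any recombinase dependence. The associated publication concerns enhancer AAVs for targeting spinal motor neurons and descending motor pathways in rodents and macaque, although the record does not state the specific population labelled by this enhancer.
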