Addgene plasmid #223934: HCT134_rAAV-eHGT_1501m-minBglobin-SYFP2-WPRE3-BGHpA
Purpose: Direct-expressing SYFP2 AAV virus
Depositing lab: Tanya Daigle & Allen Institute for Brain Science. Depositing organization: Allen Institute. Publication: Enhancer AAVs for targeting spinal motor neurons and descending motor pathways in rodents and macaque. Kussick E, Johansen N, Taskin N, Chowdhury A, Quinlan MA, Fraser A, Clark AG, Wynalda B, Martinez R, Groce EL, Reding M, Liang E, Shulga L, Huang C, Casper T, Clark M, Ho W, Gao Y, van Velthoven CTJ, Sobieski C, Ferrer R, Berg MR, Curtis BC, English C, Day JC, Fortuna MG, Donadio N, Newman D, Yao S, Chakka AB, Goldy J, Torkelson A, Guzman JB, Chakrabarty R, Nguy B, Guilford N, Pham TH, Wright V, Ronellenfitch K, Naidoo R, Kenney J, Williford A, Ramakrishnan C, Drinnenberg A, Gudsnuk K, Thyagarajan B, Smith KA, Dee N, Deisseroth K, Zeng H, Yao Z, Tasic B, Levi BP, Hodge R, Bakken TE, Lein ES, Ting JT, Daigle TL. Cell Rep. 2025 Jun 24;44(6):115730. doi: 10.1016/j.celrep.2025.115730. Epub 2025 May 21. PubMed 40403722.
Backbone
  Vector backbone: rAAV-minBglobin-SYFP2-WPRE3-BGHpA
  Backbone manufacturer: Allen Institute for Brain Science
  Backbone size w/o insert (bp): 4220
  Vector type: AAV
Growth in bacteria
  Bacterial resistance: Ampicillin, 100 μg/mL
  Growth temperature: 37°C
  Growth strain: NEB Stable
  Copy number: High Copy
Gene/Insert
  Gene/Insert name: SYFP2
  Species: Synthetic
  Insert size (bp): 720
  Mutation: N/A
  Promoter: minBglobin
  Cloning method: Gibson Cloning
  Sequencing primers: 5′ TTCCTGCGGCCGCACGCGT; 3′ GACTTTTATGCCCAGCCCGAGCTC
Terms and licenses: Academic/Nonprofit Terms; Industry Terms: Not Available to Industry
How to cite: HCT134_rAAV-eHGT_1501m-minBglobin-SYFP2-WPRE3-BGHpA was a gift from Tanya Daigle & Allen Institute for Brain Science (Addgene plasmid # 223934 ; http://n2t.net/addgene:223934 ; RRID:Addgene_223934)
